>Addgene plasmid #50927 | pLKO.1-puro U6 sgRNA CAG | depositor full sequence | sequence record 76533 | pLKO.1-puro U6 sgRNA CAG sequence 7132 bps
TTGGGGTTGCGCCTTTTCCAAGGCAGCCCTGGGTTTGCGCAGGGACGCGGCTGCTCTGGGCGTGGTTCCG
GGAAACGCAGCGGCGCCGACCCTGGGTCTCGCACATTCTTCACGTCCGTTCGCAGCGTCACCCGGATCTT
CGCCGCTACCCTTGTGGGCCCCCCGGCGACGCTTCCTGCTCCGCCCCTAAGTCGGGAAGGTTCCTTGCGG
TTCGCGGCGTGCCGGACGTGACAAACGGAAGCCGCACGTCTCACTAGTACCCTCGCAGACGGACAGCGCC
AGGGAGCAATGGCAGCGCGCCGACCGCGATGGGCTGTGGCCAATAGCGGCTGCTCAGCAGGGCGCGCCGA
GAGCAGCGGCCGGGAAGGGGCGGTGCGGGAGGCGGGGTGTGGGGCGGTAGTGTGGGCCCTGTTCCTGCCC
GCGCGGTGTTCCGCATTCTGCAAGCCTCCGGAGCGCACGTCGGCAGTCGGCTCCCTCGTTGACCGAATCA
CCGACCTCTCTCCCCAGGGGGATCCACCGGAGCTTACCATGACCGAGTACAAGCCCACGGTGCGCCTCGC
CACCCGCGACGACGTCCCCAGGGCCGTACGCACCCTCGCCGCCGCGTTCGCCGACTACCCCGCCACGCGC
CACACCGTCGATCCGGACCGCCACATCGAGCGGGTCACCGAGCTGCAAGAACTCTTCCTCACGCGCGTCG
GGCTCGACATCGGCAAGGTGTGGGTCGCGGACGACGGCGCCGCGGTGGCGGTCTGGACCACGCCGGAGAG
CGTCGAAGCGGGGGCGGTGTTCGCCGAGATCGGCCCGCGCATGGCCGAGTTGAGCGGTTCCCGGCTGGCC
GCGCAGCAACAGATGGAAGGCCTCCTGGCGCCGCACCGGCCCAAGGAGCCCGCGTGGTTCCTGGCCACCG
TCGGCGTCTCGCCCGACCACCAGGGCAAGGGTCTGGGCAGCGCCGTCGTGCTCCCCGGAGTGGAGGCGGC
CGAGCGCGCCGGGGTGCCCGCCTTCCTGGAGACCTCCGCGCCCCGCAACCTCCCCTTCTACGAGCGGCTC
GGCTTCACCGTCACCGCCGACGTCGAGGTGCCCGAAGGACCGCGCACCTGGTGCATGACCCGCAAGCCCG
GTGCCTGACGCCCGCCCCACGACCCGCAGCGCCCGACCGAAAGGAGCGCACGACCCCATGCATCGGTACC
TTTAAGACCAATGACTTACAAGGCAGCTGTAGATCTTAGCCACTTTTTAAAAGAAAAGGGGGGACTGGAA
GGGCTAATTCACTCCCAACGAAGACAAGATCTGCTTTTTGCTTGTACTGGGTCTCTCTGGTTAGACCAGA
TCTGAGCCTGGGAGCTCTCTGGCTAACTAGGGAACCCACTGCTTAAGCCTCAATAAAGCTTGCCTTGAGT
GCTTCAAGTAGTGTGTGCCCGTCTGTTGTGTGACTCTGGTAACTAGAGATCCCTCAGACCCTTTTAGTCA
GTGTGGAAAATCTCTAGCAGTAGTAGTTCATGTCATCTTATTATTCAGTATTTATAACTTGCAAAGAAAT
GAATATCAGAGAGTGAGAGGAACTTGTTTATTGCAGCTTATAATGGTTACAAATAAAGCAATAGCATCAC
AAATTTCACAAATAAAGCATTTTTTTCACTGCATTCTAGTTGTGGTTTGTCCAAACTCATCAATGTATCT
TATCATGTCTGGCTCTAGCTATCCCGCCCCTAACTCCGCCCATCCCGCCCCTAACTCCGCCCAGTTCCGC
CCATTCTCCGCCCCATGGCTGACTAATTTTTTTTATTTATGCAGAGGCCGAGGCCGCCTCGGCCTCTGAG
CTATTCCAGAAGTAGTGAGGAGGCTTTTTTGGAGGCCTAGGGACGTACCCAATTCGCCCTATAGTGAGTC
GTATTACGCGCGCTCACTGGCCGTCGTTTTACAACGTCGTGACTGGGAAAACCCTGGCGTTACCCAACTT
AATCGCCTTGCAGCACATCCCCCTTTCGCCAGCTGGCGTAATAGCGAAGAGGCCCGCACCGATCGCCCTT
CCCAACAGTTGCGCAGCCTGAATGGCGAATGGG
[124 nt withheld, positions 2064-2187]
C
[91 nt withheld, positions 2189-2279]
A
[49 nt withheld, positions 2281-2329]
CCTTTGACGTTGGAGTCCACGTTCTTT
[37 nt withheld, positions 2357-2393]
ACCCTATCTCGGTCTATTCTTTTGATTTATAAGGGATTTTGCCGATTTCGGCCTATTGGTTAAAAAATGA
GCTGATTTAACAAAAATTTAACGCGAATTTTAACAAAATATTAACGCTTACAATTTAGGTGGCACTTTTC
GGGGAAATGTGCGCGGAACCCCTATTTGTTTATTTTTCTAAATACATTCAAATATGTATCCGCTCATGAG
ACAATAACCCTGATAAATGCTTCAATAATATTGAAAAAGGAAGAGTATGAGTATTCAACATTTCCGTGTC
GCCCTTATTCCCTTTTTTGCGGCATTTTGCCTTCCTGTTTTTGCTCACCCAGAAACGCTGGTGAAAGTAA
AAGATGCTGAAGATCAGTTGGGTGCACGAGTGGGTTACATCGAACTGGATCTCAACAGCGGTAAGATCCT
TGAGAGTTTTCGCCCCGAAGAACGTTTTCCAATGATGAGCACTTTTAAAGTTCTGCTATGTGGCGCGGTA
TTATCCCGTATTGACGCCGGGCAAGAGCAACTCGGTCGCCGCATACACTATTCTCAGAATGACTTGGTTG
AGTACTCACCAGTCACAGAAAAGCATCTTACGGATGGCATGACAGTAAGAGAATTATGCAGTGCTGCCAT
AACCATGAGTGATAACACTGCGGCCAACTTACTTCTGACAACGATCGGAGGACCGAAGGAGCTAACCGCT
TTTTTGCACAACATGGGGGATCATGTAACTCGCCTTGATCGTTGGGAACCGGAGCTGAATGAAGCCATAC
CAAACGACGAGCGTGACACCACGATGCCTGTAGCAATGGCAACAACGTTGCGCAAACTATTAACTGGCGA
ACTACTTACTCTAGCTTCCCGGCAACAATTAATAGACTGGATGGAGGCGGATAAAGTTGCAGGACCACTT
CTGCGCTCGGCCCTTCCGGCTGGCTGGTTTATTGCTGATAAATCTGGAGCCGGTGAGCGTGGGTCTCGCG
GTATCATTGCAGCACTGGGGCCAGATGGTAAGCCCTCCCGTATCGTAGTTATCTACACGACGGGGAGTCA
GGCAACTATGGATGAACGAAATAGACAGATCGCTGAGATAGGTGCCTCACTGATTAAGCATTGGTAACTG
TCAGACCAAGTTTACTCATATATACTTTAGATTGATTTAAAACTTCATTTTTAATTTAAAAGGATCTAGG
TGAAGATCCTTTTTGATAATCTCATGACCAAAATCCCTTAACGTGAGTTTTCGTTCCACTGAGCGTCAGA
CCCCGTAGAAAAGATCAAAGGATCTTCTTGAGATCCTTTTTTTCTGCGCGTAATCTGCTGCTTGCAAACA
AAAAAACCACCGCTACCAGCGGTGGTTTGTTTGCCGGATCAAGAGCTACCAACTCTTTTTCCGAAGGTAA
CTGGCTTCAGCAGAGCGCAGATACCAAATACTGTTCTTCTAGTGTAGCCGTAGTTAGGCCACCACTTCAA
GAACTCTGTAGCACCGCCTACATACCTCGCTCTGCTAATCCTGTTACCAGTGGCTGCTGCCAGTGGCGAT
AAGTCGTGTCTTACCGGGTTGGACTCAAGACGATAGTTACCGGATAAGGCGCAGCGGTCGGGCTGAACGG
GGGGTTCGTGCACACAGCCCAGCTTGGAGCGAACGACCTACACCGAACTGAGATACCTACAGCGTGAGCT
ATGAGAAAGCGCCACGCTTCCCGAAGGGAGAAAGGCGGACAGGTATCCGGTAAGCGGCAGGGTCGGAACA
GGAGAGCGCACGAGGGAGCTTCCAGGGGGAAACGCCTGGTATCTTTATAGTCCTGTCGGGTTTCGCCACC
TCTGACTTGAGCGTCGATTTTTGTGATGCTCGTCAGGGGGGCGGAGCCTATGGAAAAACGCCAGCAACGC
GGCCTTTTTACGGTTCCTGGCCTTTTGCTGGCCTTTTGCTCACATGTTCTTTCCTGCGTTATCCCCTGAT
TCTGTGGATAACCGTATTACCGCCTTTGAGTGAGCTGATACCGCTCGCCGCAGCCGAACGACCGAGCGCA
GCGAGTCAGTGAGCGAGGAAGCGGAAGAGCGCCCAATACGCAAACCGCCTCTCCCCGCGCGTTGGCCGAT
TCATTAATGCAGCTGGCACGACAGGTTTCCCGACTGGAAAGCGGGCAGTGAGCGCAACGCAATTAATGTG
AGTTAGCTCACTCATTAGGCACCCCAGGCTTTACACTTTATGCTTCCGGCTCGTATGTTGTGTGGAATTG
TGAGCGGATAACAATTTCACACAGGAAACAGCTATGACCATGATTACGCCAAGCGCGCAATTAACCCTCA
CTAAAGGGAACAAAAGCTGGAGCTGCAAGCTTAATGTAGTCTTATGCAATACTCTTGTAGTCTTGCAACA
TGGTAACGATGAGTTAGCAACATGCCTTACAAGGAGAGAAAAAGCACCGTGCATGCCGATTGGTGGAAGT
AAGGTGGTACGATCGTGCCTTATTAGGAAGGCAACAGACGGGTCTGACATGGATTGGACGAACCACTGAA
TTGCCGCATTGCAGAGATATTGTATTTAAGTGCCTAGCTCGATACATAAACGGGTCTCTCTGGTTAGACC
AGATCTGAGCCTGGGAGCTCTCTGGCTAACTAGGGAACCCACTGCTTAAGCCTCAATAAAGCTTGCCTTG
AGTGCTTCAAGTAGTGTGTGCCCGTCTGTTGTGTGACTCTGGTAACTAGAGATCCCTCAGACCCTTTTAG
TCAGTGTGGAAAATCTCTAGCAGTGGCGCCCGAACAGGGACTTGAAAGCGAAAGGGAAACCAGAGGAGCT
CTCTCGACGCAGGACTCGGCTTGCTGAAGCGCGCACGGCAAGAGGCGAGGGGCGGCGACTGGTGAGTACG
CCAAAAATTTTGACTAGCGGAGGCTAGAAGGAGAGAGATGGGTGCGAGAGCGTCAGTATTAAGCGGGGGA
GAATTAGATCGCGATGGGAAAAAATTCGGTTAAGGCCAGGGGGAAAGAAAAAATATAAATTAAAACATAT
AGTATGGGCAAGCAGGGAGCTAGAACGATTCGCAGTTAATCCTGGCCTGTTAGAAACATCAGAAGGCTGT
AGACAAATACTGGGACAGCTACAACCATCCCTTCAGACAGGATCAGAAGAACTTAGATCATTATATAATA
CAGTAGCAACCCTCTATTGTGTGCATCAAAGGATAGAGATAAAAGACACCAAGGAAGCTTTAGACAAGAT
AGAGGAAGAGCAAAACAAAAGTAAGACCACCGCACAGCAAGCGGCCGCTGATCTTCAGACCTGGAGGAGG
AGATATGAGGGACAATTGGAGAAGTGAATTATATAAATATAAAGTAGTAAAAATTGAACCATTAGGAGTA
GCACCCACCAAGGCAAAGAGAAGAGTGGTGCAGAGAGAAAAAAGAGCAGTGGGAATAGGAGCTTTGTTCC
TTGGGTTCTTGGGAGCAGCAGGAAGCACTATGGGCGCAGCGTCAATGACGCTGACGGTACAGGCCAGACA
ATTATTGTCTGGTATAGTGCAGCAGCAGAACAATTTGCTGAGGGCTATTGAGGCGCAACAGCATCTGTTG
CAACTCACAGTCTGGGGCATCAAGCAGCTCCAGGCAAGAATCCTGGCTGTGGAAAGATACCTAAAGGATC
AACAGCTCCTGGGGATTTGGGGTTGCTCTGGAAAACTCATTTGCACCACTGCTGTGCCTTGGAATGCTAG
TTGGAGTAATAAATCTCTGGAACAGATTTGGAATCACACGACCTGGATGGAGTGGGACAGAGAAATTAAC
AATTACACAAGCTTAATACACTCCTTAATTGAAGAATCGCAAAACCAGCAAGAAAAGAATGAACAAGAAT
TATTGGAATTAGATAAATGGGCAAGTTTGTGGAATTGGTTTAACATAACAAATTGGCTGTGGTATATAAA
ATTATTCATAATGATAGTAGGAGGCTTGGTAGGTTTAAGAATAGTTTTTGCTGTACTTTCTATAGTGAAT
AGAGTTAGGCAGGGATATTCACCATTATCGTTTCAGACCCACCTCCCAACCCCGAGGGGACCCGACAGGC
CCGAAGGAATAGAAGAAGAAGGTGGAGAGAGAGACAGAGACAGATCCATTCGATTAGTGAACGGATCTCG
ACGGTATCGATCACGAGACTAGCCTCGAGCGGCCGCCCCCTTCACCGAGGGCCTATTTCCCATGATTCCT
TCATATTTGCATATACGATACAAGGCTGTTAGAGAGATAATTGGAATTAATTTGACTGTAAACACAAAGA
TATTAGTACAAAATACGTGACGTAGAAAGTAATAATTTCTTGGGTAGTTTGCAGTTTTAAAATTATGTTT
TAAAATGGACTATCATATGCTTACCGTAACTTGAAAGTATTTCGATTTCTTGGCTTTATATATCTTGTGG
AAAGGACGAAACACCGTTCCGCGTTACATAACTTAGTTTTAGAGCTAGAAATAGCAAGTTAAAATAAGGC
TAGTCCGTTATCAACTTGAAAAAGTGGCACCGAGTCGGTGCTTTTTTTGAATTCTCGACCTCGAGACAAA
TGGCAGTATTCATCCACAATTTTAAAAGAAAAGGGGGGATTGGGGGGTACAGTGCAGGGGAAAGAATAGT
AGACATAATAGCAACAGACATACAAACTAAAGAATTACAAAAACAAATTACAAAAATTCAAAATTTTCGG
GTTTATTACAGGGACAGCAGAGATCCACTTTGGCCGCGGCTCGAGGGGG
Features (pLannotate 1.2.2; 27 found; start..end, strand, type, name):
    529..1128    +  CDS            PuroR: puromycin N-acetyltransferase; pac from Streptomyces alboniger; confers resistance to puromycin
   1171..1254    +  CDS            nef (fragment): NEF_HV1Z2 - Experimental evidence at protein level: Swiss-Prot protein existence level 1. Extracellular Nef protein targets CD4(+) T-lymphocytes for apoptosis by interacting with CXCR4 surface receptors. From Human immunodeficiency virus type 1 group M subtype D (isolate Z2/CDC-Z34) (HIV-1).
   1256..1489    +  LTR            3' LTR (ΔU3): self-inactivating 3' long terminal repeat (LTR) from HIV-1
   1561..1682    +  polyA_signal   SV40 poly(A) signal: SV40 polyadenylation signal
   1722..1857    +  rep_origin     SV40 ori: SV40 origin of replication
   1878..1896    -  promoter       T7 promoter: promoter for bacteriophage T7 RNA polymerase
   1904..2059    +  CDS            lacZα (fragment): LacZα fragment of β-galactosidase; lacZ fragment
   2064..2492    +  rep_origin     f1 ori (sequence partly withheld): f1 bacteriophage origin of replication; arrow indicates direction of (+) strand synthesis
   2545..2649    +  promoter       AmpR promoter: bla
   2650..3510    +  CDS            AmpR: β-lactamase; bla; confers resistance to ampicillin, carbenicillin, and related antibiotics
   3681..4269    +  rep_origin     ori: high-copy-number ColE1/pMB1/pBR322/pUC origin of replication
   4452..4544    +  CDS            lacI (fragment): lac repressor; lacI; The lac repressor binds to the lac operator to inhibit transcription in E. coli. This inhibition can be relieved by adding lactose or isopropyl-β-D-thiogalactopyranoside (IPTG).
   4557..4578    +  protein_bind   CAP binding site: CAP binding activates transcription in the presence of cAMP. E. coli catabolite activator protein
   4593..4623    +  promoter       lac promoter: promoter for the E. coli lac operon
   4631..4647    +  protein_bind   lac operator: The lac repressor binds to the lac operator to inhibit transcription in E. coli. This inhibition can be relieved by adding lactose or isopropyl-β-D-thiogalactopyranoside (IPTG). lac repressor encoded by lacI
   4692..4710    +  promoter       T3 promoter: promoter for bacteriophage T3 RNA polymerase
   4738..4964    +  promoter       RSV promoter: Rous sarcoma virus enhancer/promoter
   4965..5145    +  LTR            5' LTR (truncated): truncated 5' long terminal repeat (LTR) from HIV-1
   5192..5317    +  misc_feature   HIV-1 Ψ: packaging signal of human immunodeficiency virus type 1
   5301..5664    +  CDS            HIV-1 gag (fragment): gag protein from human immunodeficiency virus 1; gag
   5810..6043    +  misc_feature   RRE: The Rev response element (RRE) of HIV-1 allows for Rev-dependent mRNA export from the nucleus to the cytoplasm.
   6420..6520    +  CDS            Rev (fragment): human immunodeficiency virus 1 (HIV-1) Rev protein; rev; enhances nuclear export of unspliced and incompletely spliced viral mRNAs
   6570..6810    +  promoter       U6 promoter: RNA polymerase III promoter for human U6 snRNA
   6819..6838    +  enhancer       CMV enhancer (fragment): human cytomegalovirus immediate early enhancer
   6839..6914    +  misc_RNA       gRNA scaffold: guide RNA scaffold for the Streptococcus pyogenes CRISPR/Cas9 system
   6963..7080    +  misc_feature   cPPT/CTS: central polypurine tract and central termination sequence of HIV-1
   7129..507     +  promoter       hPGK promoter (across the origin): human phosphoglycerate kinase 1 promoter
