[The description below was written by a language model from this plasmid's Addgene catalogue record and pLannotate feature annotations shown in this document.]
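Description:
pLKO.1-puro U6 sgRNA CAG is a lentiviral CRISPR guide-expression plasmid built on the pLKO.1 backbone and intended as a negative-control sgRNA for Cas9 or Cas9-effector experiments in mammalian cells. It is propagated in E. coli through a high-copy ColE1/pUC-type origin with ampicillin selection (AmpR under its own promoter). It also retains an f1 origin, an SV40 origin and poly(A) signal, and remnants of a lac/lacZα cloning region with flanking T3 and T7 promoters.

The transfer cassette has a self-inactivating design. An RSV promoter drives a truncated HIV-1 5' LTR, followed by the Ψ packaging signal with a partial gag sequence, the Rev response element, a cPPT/CTS element, and a ΔU3 3' LTR that limits LTR-driven transcription after integration. Within this unit, a human U6 RNA polymerase III promoter drives a 20-nt spacer fused directly to the Streptococcus pyogenes gRNA scaffold. The annotation tool labels that 20-nt segment as a fragment of the CMV enhancer, which fits the "CAG" in the plasmid name and suggests a guide aimed at the CAG promoter's CMV enhancer portion rather than an endogenous gene, though the record describes it only as a synthetic negative-control sgRNA. Downstream, a human PGK promoter expresses puromycin N-acetyltransferase, so transduced or transfected cells can be selected with puromycin.

The plasmid encodes no Cas9, which must be supplied separately. The listed insert size equals the length of the full depositor sequence and so does not describe the sgRNA alone. The depositor comments also note that diagnostic digests suggest the backbone may be longer than stated.
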