Addgene plasmid #50927: pLKO.1-puro U6 sgRNA CAG
Purpose: U6 driven sgRNA negative control
Depositing lab: Rene Maehr & Scot Wolfe. Depositing organization: University of Massachusetts, Worcester. Publication: Cas9 effector-mediated regulation of transcription and differentiation in human pluripotent stem cells. Kearns NA, Genga RM, Enuameh MS, Garber M, Wolfe SA, Maehr R. Development. 2014 Jan;141(1):219-23. doi: 10.1242/dev.103341. PubMed 24346702.
Backbone
  Vector backbone: pLKO.1
  Backbone size w/o insert (bp): 7145
  Vector type: Mammalian Expression, Lentiviral, CRISPR
  Selectable markers: Puromycin
Growth in bacteria
  Bacterial resistance: Ampicillin, 100 μg/mL
  Growth temperature: 37°C
  Growth strain: NEB Stable
  Copy number: High Copy
Gene/Insert
  Gene/Insert name: negative control sgRNA
  Species: synthetic
  Insert size (bp): 7132
Terms and licenses: Academic/Nonprofit Terms; Industry Terms: Not Available to Industry
Depositor comments: Please note that Addgene's diagnostic digest results suggest that the backbone may be longer than suggested.
How to cite: pLKO.1-puro U6 sgRNA CAG was a gift from Rene Maehr & Scot Wolfe (Addgene plasmid # 50927 ; http://n2t.net/addgene:50927 ; RRID:Addgene_50927)
