>Addgene plasmid #50927 | pLKO.1-puro U6 sgRNA CAG | addgene partial sequence | sequence record 78178 | hU6-F 5'-GAGGGCCTATTTCCCATGATT-3'
GCTGTTAGAGAGATAATTGGAATTAATTTGACTGTAAACACAAAGATATTAGTACAAAATACGTGACGTA
GAAAGTAATAATTTCTTGGGTAGTTTGCAGTTTTAAAATTATGTTTTAAAATGGACTATCATATGCTTAC
CGTAACTTGAAAGTATTTCGATTTCTTGGCTTTATATATCTTGTGGAAAGGACGAAACACCGTTCCGCGT
TACATAACTTAGTTTTAGAGCTAGAAATAGCAAGTTAAAATAAGGCTAGTCCGTTATCAACTTGAAAAAG
TGGCACCGAGTCGGTGCTTTTTTTGAATTCTCGACCTCGAGACAAATGGCAGTATTCATCCACAATTTTA
AAAGAAAAGGGGGGATTGGGGGGTACAGTGCAGGGGAAAGAATAGTAGACATAATAGCAACAGACATACA
AACTAAAGAATTACAAAAACAAATTACAAAAATTCAAAATTTTCGGGTTTATTACAGGGACAGCAGAGAT
CCACTTTGGCCGCGGCTCGAGGGGGTTGGGGTTGCGCCTTTTCCAAGGCAGCCCTGGGTTTGCGCAGGGA
CGCGGCTGCTCTGGGCGTGGTTCCGGGAAACGCAGCGGCGCCGACCCTGGGTCTCGCACATTCTTCACGT
CCGTTCGCAGCGTCACCCGGATCTTCGCCGCTACCCTTGTGGGCCCCCCGGCGACGCTTCCTGCTCCGCC
CCTAAGTCGGGAAGGTTCCTTGCGGTTCGCGGCGTGCCGGACGTGACAAACGGAAGCCGCACGTCTCACT
AGTACCCTCGCAGACGGACAGCGCCAGGGAGCAATGGCAGCGCGCCGACCGCGATGGGCTGTGGCCAATA
GCGGCTGCTCAGCAGG
