>Addgene plasmid #50927 | pLKO.1-puro U6 sgRNA CAG | addgene partial sequence | sequence record 131860 | hU6-F 5'-GAGGGCCTATTTCCCATGATT-3'
AGGCTGTTAGAGAGATAATTGGAATTAATTTGACTGTAAACACAAAGATATTAGTACAAAATACGTGACG
TAGAAAGTAATAATTTCTTGGGTAGTTTGCAGTTTTAAAATTATGTTTTAAAATGGACTATCATATGCTT
ACCGTAACTTGAAAGTATTTCGATTTCTTGGCTTTATATATCTTGTGGAAAGGACGAAACACCGTTCCGC
GTTACATAACTTAGTTTTAGAGCTAGAAATAGCAAGTTAAAATAAGGCTAGTCCGTTATCAACTTGAAAA
AGTGGCACCGAGTCGGTGCTTTTTTTGAATTCTCGACCTCGAGACAAATGGCAGTATTCATCCACAATTT
TAAAAGAAAAGGGGGGATTGGGGGGTACAGTGCAGGGGAAAGAATAGTAGACATAATAGCAACAGACATA
CAAACTAAAGAATTACAAAAACAAATTACAAAAATTCAAAATTTTCGGGTTTATTACAGGGACAGCAGAG
ATCCACTTTGGCCGCGGCTCGAGGGGGTTGGGGTTGCGCCTTTTCCAAGGCAGCCCTGGGTTTGCGCAGG
GACGCGGCTGCTCTGGGCGTGGTTCCGGGAAACGCAGCGGCGCCGACCCTGGGTCTCGCACATTCTTCAC
GTCCGTTCGCAGCGTCACCCGGATCTTCGCCGCTACCCTTGTGGGCCCCCCGGCGACGCTTCCTGCTCCG
CCCCTAAGTCGGGAAGGTTCCTTGCGGTTCGCGGCGTGCCGGACGTGACAAACGGAAGCCGCACGTCTCA
CTAGTACCCTCGCAGACGGACAGCGCCAGGGAGCAATGGCAGCGCGCCGACCGCGATGGGCTGTGGCCAA
TAGCGGCTGCTCAGCAGGGCG
